>Addgene plasmid #109302 | pDJSVT87 | depositor full sequence | sequence record 206084 | Full pDJSVT87 plasmid
GGGGAATTGTGAGCGGATAACAATTCCCCTGTAGAAATAATTTTGTTTAACTTTAATAAGGAGATATACC
ATGGGAATGAAAAAGACAGCTATCGCGATTGCAGTGGCACTGGCTGGTTTCGCTACCGTAGCGCAGGCCG
CTCCGAAAGATAACACCCACCACCACCACCACCACGCGGCCGCGGGTACCCTCGAGTCTGGTAAAGAAAC
CGCTGCTGCGAAATTTGAACGCCAGCACATGGACTCGTCTACTAGCGCAGCTTAATTAACCTAGGCTGCT
GCCACCGCTGAGCAATAACTAGCATAACCCCTTGGGGCCTCTAAACGGGTCTTGAGGGGTTTTTTGCTGA
AACCTCAGGCATTTGAGAAGCACACGGTCACACTGCTTCCGGTAGTCAATAAACCGGTAAACCAGCAATA
GACATAAGCGGCTATTTAACGACCCTGCCCTGAACCGACGACCGGGTCGAATTTGCTTTCGAATTTCTGC
CATTCATCCGCTTATTATCACTTATTCAGGCGTAGCACCAGGCGTTTAAGGGCACCAATAACTGCCTTAA
AAAAATTACGCCCCGCCCTGCCACTCATCGCAGTACTGTTGTAATTCATTAAGCATTCTGCCGACATGGA
AGCCATCACAGACGGCATGATGAACCTGAATCGCCAGCGGCATCAGCACCTTGTCGCCTTGCGTATAATA
TTTGCCCATAGTGAAAACGGGGGCGAAGAAGTTGTCCATATTGGCCACGTTTAAATCAAAACTGGTGAAA
CTCACCCAGGGATTGGCTGAGACGAAAAACATATTCTCAATAAACCCTTTAGGGAAATAGGCCAGGTTTT
CACCGTAACACGCCACATCTTGCGAATATATGTGTAGAAACTGCCGGAAATCGTCGTGGTATTCACTCCA
GAGCGATGAAAACGTTTCAGTTTGCTCATGGAAAACGGTGTAACAAGGGTGAACACTATCCCATATCACC
AGCTCACCGTCTTTCATTGCCATACGGAACTCCGGATGAGCATTCATCAGGCGGGCAAGAATGTGAATAA
AGGCCGGATAAAACTTGTGCTTATTTTTCTTTACGGTCTTTAAAAAGGCCGTAATATCCAGCTGAACGGT
CTGGTTATAGGTACATTGAGCAACTGACTGAAATGCCTCAAAATGTTCTTTACGATGCCATTGGGATATA
TCAACGGTGGTATATCCAGTGATTTTTTTCTCCATTTTAGCTTCCTTAGCTCCTGAAAATCTCGATAACT
CAAAAAATACGCCCGGTAGTGATCTTATTTCATTATGGTGAAAGTTGGAACCTCTTACGTGCCGATCAAC
GTCTCATTTTCGCCAAAAGTTGGCCCAGGGCTTCCCGGTATCAACAGGGACACCAGGATTTATTTATTCT
GCGAAGTGATCTTCCGTCACAGGTATTTATTCGGCGCAAAGTGCGTCGGGTGATGCTGCCAACTTACTGA
TTTAGTGTATGATGGTGTTTTTGAGGTGCTCCAGTGGCTTCTGTTTCTATCAGCTGTCCCTCCTGTTCAG
CTACTGACGGGGTGGTGCGTAACGGCAAAAGCACCGCCGGACATCAGCGCTAGCGGAGTGTATACTGGCT
TACTATGTTGGCACTGATGAGGGTGTCAGTGAAGTGCTTCATGTGGCAGGAGAAAAAAGGCTGCACCGGT
GCGTCAGCAGAATATGTGATACAGGATATATTCCGCTTCCTCGCTCACTGACTCGCTACGCTCGGTCGTT
CGACTGCGGCGAGCGGAAATGGCTTACGAACGGGGCGGAGATTTCCTGGAAGATGCCAGGAAGATACTTA
ACAGGGAAGTGAGAGGGCCGCGGCAAAGCCGTTTTTCCATAGGCTCCGCCCCCCTGACAAGCATCACGAA
ATCTGACGCTCAAATCAGTGGTGGCGAAACCCGACAGGACTATAAAGATACCAGGCGTTTCCCCTGGCGG
CTCCCTCGTGCGCTCTCCTGTTCCTGCCTTTCGGTTTACCGGTGTCATTCCGCTGTTATGGCCGCGTTTG
TCTCATTCCACGCCTGACACTCAGTTCCGGGTAGGCAGTTCGCTCCAAGCTGGACTGTATGCACGAACCC
CCCGTTCAGTCCGACCGCTGCGCCTTATCCGGTAACTATCGTCTTGAGTCCAACCCGGAAAGACATGCAA
AAGCACCACTGGCAGCAGCCACTGGTAATTGATTTAGAGGAGTTAGTCTTGAAGTCATGCGCCGGTTAAG
GCTAAACTGAAAGGACAAGTTTTGGTGACTGCGCTCCTCCAAGCCAGTTACCTCGGTTCAAAGAGTTGGT
AGCTCAGAGAACCTTCGAAAAACCGCCCTGCAAGGCGGTTTTTTCGTTTTCAGAGCAAGAGATTACGCGC
AGACCAAAACGATCTCAAGAAGATCATCTTATTAATCAGATAAAATATTTCTAGATTTCAGTGCAATTTA
TCTCTTCAAATGTAGCACCTGAAGTCAGCCCCATACGATATAAGTTGTAATTCTCATGTTAGTCATGCCC
CGCGCCCACCGGAAGGAGCTGACTGGGTTGAAGGCTCTCAAGGGCATCGGTCGAGATCCCGGTGCCTAAT
GAGTGAGCTAACTTACATTAATTGCGTTGCGCTCACTGCCCGCTTTCCAGTCGGGAAACCTGTCGTGCCA
GCTGCATTAATGAATCGGCCAACGCGCGGGGAGAGGCGGTTTGCGTATTGGGCGCCAGGGTGGTTTTTCT
TTTCACCAGTGAGACGGGCAACAGCTGATTGCCCTTCACCGCCTGGCCCTGAGAGAGTTGCAGCAAGCGG
TCCACGCTGGTTTGCCCCAGCAGGCGAAAATCCTGTTTGATGGTGGTTAACGGCGGGATATAACATGAGC
TGTCTTCGGTATCGTCGTATCCCACTACCGAGATGTCCGCACCAACGCGCAGCCCGGACTCGGTAATGGC
GCGCATTGCGCCCAGCGCCATCTGATCGTTGGCAACCAGCATCGCAGTGGGAACGATGCCCTCATTCAGC
ATTTGCATGGTTTGTTGAAAACCGGACATGGCACTCCAGTCGCCTTCCCGTTCCGCTATCGGCTGAATTT
GATTGCGAGTGAGATATTTATGCCAGCCAGCCAGACGCAGACGCGCCGAGACAGAACTTAATGGGCCCGC
TAACAGCGCGATTTGCTGGTGACCCAATGCGACCAGATGCTCCACGCCCAGTCGCGTACCGTCTTCATGG
GAGAAAATAATACTGTTGATGGGTGTCTGGTCAGAGACATCAAGAAATAACGCCGGAACATTAGTGCAGG
CAGCTTCCACAGCAATGGCATCCTGGTCATCCAGCGGATAGTTAATGATCAGCCCACTGACGCGTTGCGC
GAGAAGATTGTGCACCGCCGCTTTACAGGCTTCGACGCCGCTTCGTTCTACCATCGACACCACCACGCTG
GCACCCAGTTGATCGGCGCGAGATTTAATCGCCGCGACAATTTGCGACGGCGCGTGCAGGGCCAGACTGG
AGGTGGCAACGCCAATCAGCAACGACTGTTTGCCCGCCAGTTGTTGTGCCACGCGGTTGGGAATGTAATT
CAGCTCCGCCATCGCCGCTTCCACTTTTTCCCGCGTTTTCGCAGAAACGTGGCTGGCCTGGTTCACCACG
CGGGAAACGGTCTGATAAGAGACACCGGCATACTCTGCGACATCGTATAACGTTACTGGTTTCACATTCA
CCACCCTGAATTGACTCTCTTCCGGGCGCTATCATGCCATACCGCGAAAGGTTTTGCGCCATTCGATGGT
GTCCGGGATCTCGACGCTCTCCCTTATGCGACTCCTGCATTAGGAAATTAATACGACTCACTATA
Features (pLannotate 1.2.2; 18 found; start..end, strand, type, name):
      3..27      +  protein_bind   lac operator: The lac repressor binds to the lac operator to inhibit transcription in E. coli. This inhibition can be relieved by adding lactose or isopropyl-β-D-thiogalactopyranoside (IPTG). lac repressor encoded by lacI
     42..64      +  RBS            RBS: efficient ribosome binding site from bacteriophage T7 gene 10 (Olins and Rangwala, 1989)
     77..157     +  CDS            ompA (fragment): OMPA_ECOLI - Also known as con From Escherichia coli (strain K12).
    157..175     +  CDS            9xHis (fragment): 9xHis affinity tag
    203..244     +  CDS            S-Tag (fragment): affinity and epitope tag derived from pancreatic ribonuclease A
    274..291     +  CDS            SET1 (fragment): solubility-enhancement tag derived from T7 phage gene 10B
    299..346     +  terminator     T7 terminator: transcription terminator for bacteriophage T7 RNA polymerase
    569..1225    -  CDS            cat: CAT_ECOLX - Experimental evidence at protein level: Swiss-Prot protein existence level 1. This enzyme is an effector of chloramphenicol resistance in bacteria. From Escherichia coli. This protein is used as a marker in many commonly used cloning vectors, such as pACYC184.
   1226..1328    -  promoter       cat promoter: promoter of the E. coli cat gene encoding chloramphenicol acetyltransferase
   1449..1592    +  mobile_element IS1 (fragment): prokaryotic transposable element IS1
   1711..1766    -  rep_origin     RSF ori (fragment): Plasmids containing the RSF 1030 origin of replication can be propagated in E. coli cells that contain additional plasmids with compatible origins.
   1854..2398    -  rep_origin     p15A ori: Plasmids containing the medium-copy-number p15A origin of replication can be propagated in E. coli cells that contain a second plasmid with the ColE1 origin.
   2510..2574    -  CDS            TcR (fragment): tetracycline efflux protein; tet; confers resistance to tetracycline
   2589..2610    -  protein_bind   CAP binding site: CAP binding activates transcription in the presence of cAMP. E. coli catabolite activator protein
   2623..3705    -  CDS            lacI: lac repressor; lacI; The lac repressor binds to the lac operator to inhibit transcription in E. coli. This inhibition can be relieved by adding lactose or isopropyl-β-D-thiogalactopyranoside (IPTG).
   3706..3783    -  promoter       lacI promoter: lacI
   3791..3826    -  CDS            TcR (fragment): tetracycline efflux protein; tet; confers resistance to tetracycline
   3829..2       +  promoter       T7 promoter (across the origin): promoter for bacteriophage T7 RNA polymerase
