>Addgene plasmid #109302 | pDJSVT87 | addgene full sequence | sequence record 211140 | Addgene NGS Result
TAATACGACTCACTATAGGGGAATTGTGAGCGGATAACAATTCCCCTGTAGAAATAATTTTGTTTAACTT
TAATAAGGAGATATACCATGGGAATGAAAAAGACAGCTATCGCGATTGCAGTGGCACTGGCTGGTTTCGC
TACCGTAGCGCAGGCCGCTCCGAAAGATAACACCCACCACCACCACCACCACGCGGCCGCGGGTACCCTC
GAGTCTGGTAAAGAAACCGCTGCTGCGAAATTTGAACGCCAGCACATGGACTCGTCTACTAGCGCAGCTT
AATTAACCTAGGCTGCTGCCACCGCTGAGCAATAACTAGCATAACCCCTTGGGGCCTCTAAACGGGTCTT
GAGGGGTTTTTTGCTGAAACCTCAGGCATTTGAGAAGCACACGGTCACACTGCTTCCGGTAGTCAATAAA
CCGGTAAACCAGCAATAGACATAAGCGGCTATTTAACGACCCTGCCCTGAACCGACGACCGGGTCGAATT
TGCTTTCGAATTTCTGCCATTCATCCGCTTATTATCACTTATTCAGGCGTAGCAACCAGGCGTTTAAGGG
CACCAATAACTGCCTTAAAAAAATTACGCCCCGCCCTGCCACTCATCGCAGTACTGTTGTAATTCATTAA
GCATTCTGCCGACATGGAAGCCATCACAAACGGCATGATGAACCTGAATCGCCAGCGGCATCAGCACCTT
GTCGCCTTGCGTATAATATTTGCCCATAGTGAAAACGGGGGCGAAGAAGTTGTCCATATTGGCCACGTTT
AAATCAAAACTGGTGAAACTCACCCAGGGATTGGCTGAGACGAAAAACATATTCTCAATAAACCCTTTAG
GGAAATAGGCCAGGTTTTCACCGTAACACGCCACATCTTGCGAATATATGTGTAGAAACTGCCGGAAATC
GTCGTGGTATTCACTCCAGAGCGATGAAAACGTTTCAGTTTGCTCATGGAAAACGGTGTAACAAGGGTGA
ACACTATCCCATATCACCAGCTCACCGTCTTTCATTGCCATACGGAACTCCGGATGAGCATTCATCAGGC
GGGCAAGAATGTGAATAAAGGCCGGATAAAACTTGTGCTTATTTTTCTTTACGGTCTTTAAAAAGGCCGT
AATATCCAGCTGAACGGTCTGGTTATAGGTACATTGAGCAACTGACTGAAATGCCTCAAAATGTTCTTTA
CGATGCCATTGGGATATATCAACGGTGGTATATCCAGTGATTTTTTTCTCCATTTTAGCTTCCTTAGCTC
CTGAAAATCTCGATAACTCAAAAAATACGCCCGGTAGTGATCTTATTTCATTATGGTGAAAGTTGGAACC
TCTTACGTGCCGATCAACGTCTCATTTTCGCCAAAAGTTGGCCCAGGGCTTCCCGGTATCAACAGGGACA
CCAGGATTTATTTATTCTGCGAAGTGATCTTCCGTCACAGGTATTTATTCGGCGCAAAGTGCGTCGGGTG
ATGCTGCCAACTTACTGATTTAGTGTATGATGGTGTTTTTGAGGTGCTCCAGTGGCTTCTGTTTCTATCA
GCTGTCCCTCCTGTTCAGCTACTGACGGGGTGGTGCGTAACGGCAAAAGCACCGCCGGACATCAGCGCTA
GCGGAGTGTATACTGGCTTACTATGTTGGCACTGATGAGGGTGTCAGTGAAGTGCTTCATGTGGCAGGAG
AAAAAAGGCTGCACCGGTGCGTCAGCAGAATATGTGATACAGGATATATTCCGCTTCCTCGCTCACTGAC
TCGCTACGCTCGGTCGTTCGACTGCGGCGAGCGGAAATGGCTTACGAACGGGGCGGAGATTTCCTGGAAG
ATGCCAGGAAGATACTTAACAGGGAAGTGAGAGGGCCGCGGCAAAGCCGTTTTTCCATAGGCTCCGCCCC
CCTGACAAGCATCACGAAATCTGACGCTCAAATCAGTGGTGGCGAAACCCGACAGGACTATAAAGATACC
AGGCGTTTCCCCCTGGCGGCTCCCTCGTGCGCTCTCCTGTTCCTGCCTTTCGGTTTACCGGTGTCATTCC
GCTGTTATGGCCGCGTTTGTCTCATTCCACGCCTGACACTCAGTTCCGGGTAGGCAGTTCGCTCCAAGCT
GGACTGTATGCACGAACCCCCCGTTCAGTCCGACCGCTGCGCCTTATCCGGTAACTATCGTCTTGAGTCC
AACCCGGAAAGACATGCAAAAGCACCACTGGCAGCAGCCACTGGTAATTGATTTAGAGGAGTTAGTCTTG
AAGTCATGCGCCGGTTAAGGCTAAACTGAAAGGACAAGTTTTGGTGACTGCGCTCCTCCAAGCCAGTTAC
CTCGGTTCAAAGAGTTGGTAGCTCAGAGAACCTTCGAAAAACCGCCCTGCAAGGCGGTTTTTTCGTTTTC
AGAGCAAGAGATTACGCGCAGACCAAAACGATCTCAAGAAGATCATCTTATTAATCAGATAAAATATTTC
TAGATTTCAGTGCAATTTATCTCTTCAAATGTAGCACCTGAAGTCAGCCCCATACGATATAAGTTGTAAT
TCTCATGTTAGTCATGCCCCGCGCCCACCGGAAGGAGCTGACTGGGTTGAAGGCTCTCAAGGGCATCGGT
CGAGATCCCGGTGCCTAATGAGTGAGCTAACTTACATTAATTGCGTTGCGCTCACTGCCCGCTTTCCAGT
CGGGAAACCTGTCGTGCCAGCTGCATTAATGAATCGGCCAACGCGCGGGGAGAGGCGGTTTGCGTATTGG
GCGCCAGGGTGGTTTTTCTTTTCACCAGTGAGACGGGCAACAGCTGATTGCCCTTCACCGCCTGGCCCTG
AGAGAGTTGCAGCAAGCGGTCCACGCTGGTTTGCCCCAGCAGGCGAAAATCCTGTTTGATGGTGGTTAAC
GGCGGGATATAACATGAGCTGTCTTCGGTATCGTCGTATCCCACTACCGAGATGTCCGCACCAACGCGCA
GCCCGGACTCGGTAATGGCGCGCATTGCGCCCAGCGCCATCTGATCGTTGGCAACCAGCATCGCAGTGGG
AACGATGCCCTCATTCAGCATTTGCATGGTTTGTTGAAAACCGGACATGGCACTCCAGTCGCCTTCCCGT
TCCGCTATCGGCTGAATTTGATTGCGAGTGAGATATTTATGCCAGCCAGCCAGACGCAGACGCGCCGAGA
CAGAACTTAATGGGCCCGCTAACAGCGCGATTTGCTGGTGACCCAATGCGACCAGATGCTCCACGCCCAG
TCGCGTACCGTCTTCATGGGAGAAAATAATACTGTTGATGGGTGTCTGGTCAGAGACATCAAGAAATAAC
GCCGGAACATTAGTGCAGGCAGCTTCCACAGCAATGGCATCCTGGTCATCCAGCGGATAGTTAATGATCA
GCCCACTGACGCGTTGCGCGAGAAGATTGTGCACCGCCGCTTTACAGGCTTCGACGCCGCTTCGTTCTAC
CATCGACACCACCACGCTGGCACCCAGTTGATCGGCGCGAGATTTAATCGCCGCGACAATTTGCGACGGC
GCGTGCAGGGCCAGACTGGAGGTGGCAACGCCAATCAGCAACGACTGTTTGCCCGCCAGTTGTTGTGCCA
CGCGGTTGGGAATGTAATTCAGCTCCGCCATCGCCGCTTCCACTTTTTCCCGCGTTTTCGCAGAAACGTG
GCTGGCCTGGTTCACCACGCGGGAAACGGTCTGATAAGAGACACCGGCATACTCTGCGACATCGTATAAC
GTTACTGGTTTCACATTCACCACCCTGAATTGACTCTCTTCCGGGCGCTATCATGCCATACCGCGAAAGG
TTTTGCGCCATTCGATGGTGTCCGGGATCTCGACGCTCTCCCTTATGCGACTCCTGCATTAGGAAAT
Features (pLannotate 1.2.2; 18 found; start..end, strand, type, name):
      1..19      +  promoter       T7 promoter: promoter for bacteriophage T7 RNA polymerase
     20..44      +  protein_bind   lac operator: The lac repressor binds to the lac operator to inhibit transcription in E. coli. This inhibition can be relieved by adding lactose or isopropyl-β-D-thiogalactopyranoside (IPTG). lac repressor encoded by lacI
     59..81      +  RBS            RBS: efficient ribosome binding site from bacteriophage T7 gene 10 (Olins and Rangwala, 1989)
     94..174     +  CDS            ompA (fragment): OMPA_ECOLI - Also known as con From Escherichia coli (strain K12).
    174..192     +  CDS            9xHis (fragment): 9xHis affinity tag
    220..261     +  CDS            S-Tag (fragment): affinity and epitope tag derived from pancreatic ribonuclease A
    291..308     +  CDS            SET1 (fragment): solubility-enhancement tag derived from T7 phage gene 10B
    316..363     +  terminator     T7 terminator: transcription terminator for bacteriophage T7 RNA polymerase
    587..1243    -  CDS            cat: CAT_ECOLX - Experimental evidence at protein level: Swiss-Prot protein existence level 1. This enzyme is an effector of chloramphenicol resistance in bacteria. From Escherichia coli. This protein is used as a marker in many commonly used cloning vectors, such as pACYC184.
   1244..1346    -  promoter       cat promoter: promoter of the E. coli cat gene encoding chloramphenicol acetyltransferase
   1467..1610    +  mobile_element IS1 (fragment): prokaryotic transposable element IS1
   1729..1784    -  rep_origin     RSF ori (fragment): Plasmids containing the RSF 1030 origin of replication can be propagated in E. coli cells that contain additional plasmids with compatible origins.
   1872..2417    -  rep_origin     p15A ori: Plasmids containing the medium-copy-number p15A origin of replication can be propagated in E. coli cells that contain a second plasmid with the ColE1 origin.
   2529..2593    -  CDS            TcR (fragment): tetracycline efflux protein; tet; confers resistance to tetracycline
   2608..2629    -  protein_bind   CAP binding site: CAP binding activates transcription in the presence of cAMP. E. coli catabolite activator protein
   2642..3724    -  CDS            lacI: lac repressor; lacI; The lac repressor binds to the lac operator to inhibit transcription in E. coli. This inhibition can be relieved by adding lactose or isopropyl-β-D-thiogalactopyranoside (IPTG).
   3725..3802    -  promoter       lacI promoter: lacI
   3810..3845    -  CDS            TcR (fragment): tetracycline efflux protein; tet; confers resistance to tetracycline
