[The description below was written by a language model from this plasmid's Addgene catalogue record and pLannotate feature annotations shown in this document.]
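Description:
pDJSVT87 is an empty bacterial expression backbone derived from pACYCDuet-1, built for producing periplasmic, outer membrane or secreted proteins in E. coli. The region between the NcoI and XhoI sites of the parent vector was removed and replaced with a new sequence, giving a plasmid of about 3.85 kb in both the depositor and sequencing-verified records, which annotate the same set of features. It replicates from the p15A origin, which is compatible with ColE1-type plasmids and so allows co-maintenance with a second vector. The catalogue lists it as high copy, although the p15A origin is annotated as medium copy. Selection is by chloramphenicol through the cat gene and its own promoter. Short matches to IS1, an RSF origin and the tetracycline resistance gene appear to be backbone remnants rather than functional elements.

The expression cassette consists of a T7 promoter followed by a lac operator, the strong T7 gene 10 ribosome binding site, and an open reading frame beginning with OmpA residues 1–27, which include the signal peptide that directs the nascent protein for export across the inner membrane. A His6 tag follows directly (detected by the annotation tool as a partial 9xHis match), so it would be expected to remain at the N terminus of the mature protein after signal peptide cleavage for metal-affinity purification. Downstream lie a partial S-Tag sequence and the T7 terminator. A plasmid-borne lacI gene supplies repressor, so expression is IPTG-inducible in hosts providing T7 RNA polymerase. Genes of interest are inserted by restriction cloning after the tag, but the record does not list the available sites.
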