Addgene plasmid #109302: pDJSVT87
Purpose: (Empty Backbone) Express periplasmic, outer membrane, or secreted proteins in E. coli - OmpA signal and His6 tag
Depositing lab: Daniel Slade. Depositing organization: Virginia Polytechnic Institute and State University. Publication: A Vector Suite for the Overexpression and Purification of Tagged Outer Membrane, Periplasmic, and Secreted Proteins in E. coli. Casasanta MA, Slade DJ. Methods Mol Biol. 2019;1960:123-138. doi: 10.1007/978-1-4939-9167-9_11. PubMed 30798527.
Backbone
  Vector backbone: pACYCDuet-1
  Backbone manufacturer: EMD Millipore
  Backbone size (bp): 4008
  Modifications to backbone: Removed DNA between NcoI and XhoI sites and replaced with a new sequence.
  Vector type: Bacterial Expression
  Promoter: T7
  Tag / fusion protein: OmpA 1-27, 6His (N terminal on backbone)
Growth in bacteria
  Bacterial resistance: Chloramphenicol, 25 μg/mL
  Growth temperature: 37°C
  Growth strain: DH5alpha
  Copy number: High Copy
Gene/Insert
  Cloning method: Restriction Enzyme
  Sequencing primers: 5′ ACYCDuetUp1; 3′ T7 terminator
Terms and licenses: Academic/Nonprofit Terms; Industry Terms: Not Available to Industry
How to cite: pDJSVT87 was a gift from Daniel Slade (Addgene plasmid # 109302 ; http://n2t.net/addgene:109302 ; RRID:Addgene_109302)
